Addgene plasmid #14435: mRFP-Clc
Depositing lab: Ari Helenius. Publication: Assembly and trafficking of caveolar domains in the cell: caveolae as stable, cargo-triggered, vesicular transporters. Tagawa A, Mezzacasa A, Hayer A, Longatti A, Pelkmans L, Helenius A. J Cell Biol. 2005 Aug 29. 170(5):769-79. 10.1083/jcb.200506103 PubMed 16129785.
Backbone
  Vector backbone: pmRFP-C3
  Backbone size w/o insert (bp): 4668
  Vector type: Mammalian Expression
  Selectable markers: Neomycin (select with G418)
Growth in bacteria
  Bacterial resistance: Kanamycin, 50 μg/mL
  Growth temperature: 37°C
  Growth strain: DH5alpha
  Copy number: High Copy
Gene/Insert
  Gene/Insert name: Clathrin light chain (alt name: Clc)
  Species: M. musculus (mouse)
  Insert size (bp): 714
  Entrez Gene: Clc (a.k.a. Clcp, gal-10)
  Tag / fusion protein: mRFP (N terminal on backbone)
  Cloning method: Restriction Enzyme; 5′ cloning site XhoI (not destroyed); 3′ cloning site KpnI (not destroyed)
  Sequencing primers: 5′ 5'-GACTACACCATCGTGGAA
Resource information
  A portion of this plasmid was derived from a plasmid made by: This plasmid was based on the EGFP-Clta plasmid from James Keen (http://www.nature.com/ncb/journal/v1/n1/pdf/ncb0599_1.pdf), which was generated from a mouse placental cDNA clone
Terms and licenses: Academic/Nonprofit Terms; Industry Terms: Not Available to Industry
Depositor comments: This plasmid contains clathrin light chain A, isoform a, with an A9D mutation relative to NM_001080384 (NP_001073853). This mutation, however, seems to be a natural variant, as it is present in other published sequences for mouse Clta
How to cite: mRFP-Clc was a gift from Ari Helenius (Addgene plasmid # 14435 ; http://n2t.net/addgene:14435 ; RRID:Addgene_14435)
