[The description below was written by a language model from this plasmid's Addgene catalogue record and pLannotate feature annotations shown in this document.]
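Description:
mRFP-Clc is a mammalian expression plasmid built on the pmRFP-C3 backbone, a C-series fluorescent-protein fusion vector in which the gene of interest is placed downstream of, and in frame with, the fluorophore. It replicates in E. coli from a high-copy ColE1/pUC-type origin and also carries an f1 phage origin. A single NeoR/KanR (aminoglycoside phosphotransferase) gene serves for selection in both hosts. The bacterial bla-type promoter drives it for kanamycin selection in bacteria, and the adjacent SV40 enhancer/early promoter drives it for G418 selection of transfected mammalian cells, with an HSV TK polyadenylation signal terminating the cassette. The short ble, large T antigen and bGH poly(A) fragments in the feature table are partial matches only and probably represent backbone remnants rather than functional elements.

The payload is mouse clathrin light chain, cloned between XhoI and KpnI sites that were both retained. The depositor specifies it as clathrin light chain A (Clta), isoform a, carrying an A9D change relative to the reference sequence that appears to be a natural variant. The catalogue's Entrez gene link (aliases Clcp, gal-10) does not fit this identification, whereas the annotated Clta coding sequence agrees with the depositor's comment. The insert derives from an earlier EGFP-Clta plasmid generated from a mouse placental cDNA clone. The human CMV immediate-early enhancer and promoter drive transcription of mRFP1, a monomeric red fluorescent protein from Discosoma, fused to the N-terminus of the light chain, and an SV40 poly(A) signal ends the transcript. The resulting fusion labels clathrin-coated pits and vesicles in red. It suits live-cell imaging of clathrin-mediated trafficking, and the associated publication concerns the assembly and trafficking of caveolar domains.
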