Features (pLannotate 1.2.2; 15 found; start..end, strand, type, name):
     61..364     +  enhancer       CMV enhancer: human cytomegalovirus immediate early enhancer
    365..568     +  promoter       CMV promoter: human cytomegalovirus (CMV) immediate early promoter
    613..1287    +  CDS            mRFP1: mRFP1 is a basic (constitutively fluorescent) red fluorescent protein published in 2002, derived from Discosoma sp.. It is reported to be a somewhat slowly-maturing monomer with low acid sensitivity.
   1312..1965    +  CDS            Clta (fragment): CLCA_MOUSE - Experimental evidence at protein level: Swiss-Prot protein existence level 1. Clathrin is the major protein of the polyhedral coat of coated pits and vesicles. Acts as component of the TACC3/ch- TOG/clathrin complex proposed to contribute to stabilization of kinetochore fibers of the mitotic spindle by acting as inter- microtubule bridge (By similarity). From Mus musculus (Mouse).
   1968..1995    +  misc_feature   MCS (fragment): multiple cloning site
   2012..2096    +  CDS            large T antigen (fragment): large T antigen from SV40 (simian virus 40)
   2119..2240    +  polyA_signal   SV40 poly(A) signal: SV40 polyadenylation signal
   2274..2702    -  rep_origin     f1 ori (sequence partly withheld): f1 bacteriophage origin of replication; arrow indicates direction of (+) strand synthesis
   2729..2833    +  promoter       AmpR promoter: bla
   2835..3192    +  promoter       SV40 promoter: SV40 enhancer and early promoter
   3227..4021    +  CDS            NeoR/KanR: aminoglycoside phosphotransferase from Tn5; aph(3')-II (or nptII); confers resistance to neomycin, kanamycin, and G418 (Geneticin®)
   4042..4194    +  CDS            ble (fragment): BLE_KLEPN - Experimental evidence at protein level: Swiss-Prot protein existence level 1. Binding protein with a strong affinity to the bleomycin family of antibiotics. Binds to CL990; an antimitotic-antibiotic compound. From Klebsiella pneumoniae.
   4253..4300    +  polyA_signal   HSV TK poly(A) signal: herpes simplex virus thymidine kinase polyadenylation signal (Cole and Stacy, 1985)
   4391..4407    -  polyA_signal   bGH poly(A) signal (fragment): bovine growth hormone polyadenylation signal
   4629..5217    +  rep_origin     ori: high-copy-number ColE1/pMB1/pBR322/pUC origin of replication
>Addgene plasmid #14435 | mRFP-Clc | addgene full sequence | sequence record 247243 | Addgene NGS Result
TAGTTATTAATAGTAATCAATTACGGGGTCATTAGTTCATAGCCCATATATGGAGTTCCGCGTTACATAA
CTTACGGTAAATGGCCCGCCTGGCTGACCGCCCAACGACCCCCGCCCATTGACGTCAATAATGACGTATG
TTCCCATAGTAACGCCAATAGGGACTTTCCATTGACGTCAATGGGTGGAGTATTTACGGTAAACTGCCCA
CTTGGCAGTACATCAAGTGTATCATATGCCAAGTACGCCCCCTATTGACGTCAATGACGGTAAATGGCCC
GCCTGGCATTATGCCCAGTACATGACCTTATGGGACTTTCCTACTTGGCAGTACATCTACGTATTAGTCA
TCGCTATTACCATGGTGATGCGGTTTTGGCAGTACATCAATGGGCGTGGATAGCGGTTTGACTCACGGGG
ATTTCCAAGTCTCCACCCCATTGACGTCAATGGGAGTTTGTTTTGGCACCAAAATCAACGGGACTTTCCA
AAATGTCGTAACAACTCCGCCCCATTGACGCAAATGGGCGGTAGGCGTGTACGGTGGGAGGTCTATATAA
GCAGAGCTGGTTTAGTGAACCGTCAGATCCGCTAGCGCTACCGGTCGCCACCATGGCCTCCTCCGAGGAC
GTCATCAAGGAGTTCATGCGCTTCAAGGTGCGCATGGAGGGCTCCGTGAACGGCCACGAGTTCGAGATCG
AGGGCGAGGGCGAGGGCCGCCCCTACGAGGGCACCCAGACCGCCAAGCTGAAGGTGACCAAGGGCGGCCC
CCTGCCCTTCGCCTGGGACATCCTGTCCCCTCAGTTCCAGTACGGCTCCAAGGCCTACGTGAAGCACCCC
GCCGACATCCCCGACTACTTGAAGCTGTCCTTCCCCGAGGGCTTCAAGTGGGAGCGCGTGATGAACTTCG
AGGACGGCGGCGTGGTGACCGTGACCCAGGACTCCTCCCTGCAGGACGGCGAGTTCATCTACAAGGTGAA
GCTGCGCGGCACCAACTTCCCCTCCGACGGCCCCGTAATGCAGAAGAAGACCATGGGCTGGGAGGCCTCC
ACCGAGCGGATGTACCCCGAGGACGGCGCCCTGAAGGGCGAGATCAAGATGAGGCTGAAGCTGAAGGACG
GCGGCCACTACGACGCCGAGGTCAAGACCACCTACATGGCCAAGAAGCCCGTGCAGCTGCCCGGCGCCTA
CAAGACCGACATCAAGCTGGACATCACCTCCCACAACGAGGACTACACCATCGTGGAACAGTACGAGCGC
GCCGAGGGCCGCCACTCCACCGGCGCCCTGTACAAGTACTCAGATCTCGAGATGGCCGAGTTGGATCCAT
TCGGCGATCCCGCCGGTGCGCCCGGTGGCCCCGCTCTAGGAAACGGGGTGGCGGGCGCCGGCGAAGAAGA
CCCGGCCGCGGCCTTCTTGGCGCAGCAAGAGAGTGAGATTGCGGGCATCGAGAACGATGAGGCCTTCGCC
ATCCTGGACGGCGGCGCCCCCGGGCCGCAGCCACACGGCGAGCCGCCGGGAGGTCCGGATGCTGTTGACG
GAGTGATGAATGGTGAATACTACCAGGAGAGCAATGGTCCAACAGACAGTTACGCAGCCATTTCAGAAGT
GGATCGATTGCAGTCAGAGCCTGAAAGTATCCGTAAGTGGAGAGAAGAGCAGACAGAGCGCCTGGAAGCC
CTCGATGCCAATTCTCGGAAGCAAGAAGCGGAGTGGAAAGAAAAGGCGATAAAGGAGCTGGAAGAGTGGT
ATGCGAGGCAGGACGAGCAGCTACAGAAGACAAAGGCAAACAACAGGGCAGCAGAAGAAGCCTTTGTAAA
CGACATTGACGAGTCATCCCCAGGCACTGAGTGGGAGCGGGTGGCCCGCCTGTGTGACTTTAACCCCAAG
TCCAGCAAACAGGCCAAAGATGTCTCTCGCATGCGCTCAGTCCTCATCTCCCTGAAGCAGGCCCCCCTGG
TGCACTGAGTCGACGGTACCGCGGGCCCGGGATCCACCGGATCTAGATAACTGATCATAATCAGCCATAC
CACATTTGTAGAGGTTTTACTTGCTTTAAAAAACCTCCCACACCTCCCCCTGAACCTGAAACATAAAATG
AATGCAATTGTTGTTGTTAACTTGTTTATTGCAGCTTATAATGGTTACAAATAAAGCAATAGCATCACAA
ATTTCACAAATAAAGCATTTTTTTCACTGCATTCTAGTTGTGGTTTGTCCAAACTCATCAATGTATCTTA
ACGCGTAAATTGTAAGCGTTAATATTTTGTTAAAATTCGCGTTAAATTTTTGTTAAATCAGCTCATTTTT
TAACCAATAGGCCGAAATCGGCAAAATCCCTTATAAATCAAAAGAATAGACCGAGATAGGGT
[37 nt withheld, positions 2373-2409]
AAAGAACGTGGACTCCAACGTCAAAGG
[49 nt withheld, positions 2437-2485]
T
[91 nt withheld, positions 2487-2577]
G
[124 nt withheld, positions 2579-2702]
CAGGTGGCACTTTTCGGGGAAATGTGCGCGGAACCCCTATTTGTTTATTTTTCTAAATACATTCAAATAT
GTATCCGCTCATGAGACAATAACCCTGATAAATGCTTCAATAATATTGAAAAAGGAAGAGTCCTGAGGCG
GAAAGAACCAGCTGTGGAATGTGTGTCAGTTAGGGTGTGGAAAGTCCCCAGGCTCCCCAGCAGGCAGAAG
TATGCAAAGCATGCATCTCAATTAGTCAGCAACCAGGTGTGGAAAGTCCCCAGGCTCCCCAGCAGGCAGA
AGTATGCAAAGCATGCATCTCAATTAGTCAGCAACCATAGTCCCGCCCCTAACTCCGCCCATCCCGCCCC
TAACTCCGCCCAGTTCCGCCCATTCTCCGCCCCATGGCTGACTAATTTTTTTTATTTATGCAGAGGCCGA
GGCCGCCTCGGCCTCTGAGCTATTCCAGAAGTAGTGAGGAGGCTTTTTTGGAGGCCTAGGCTTTTGCAAA
GATCGATCAAGAGACAGGATGAGGATCGTTTCGCATGATTGAACAAGATGGATTGCACGCAGGTTCTCCG
GCCGCTTGGGTGGAGAGGCTATTCGGCTATGACTGGGCACAACAGACAATCGGCTGCTCTGATGCCGCCG
TGTTCCGGCTGTCAGCGCAGGGGCGCCCGGTTCTTTTTGTCAAGACCGACCTGTCCGGTGCCCTGAATGA
ACTGCAAGACGAGGCAGCGCGGCTATCGTGGCTGGCCACGACGGGCGTTCCTTGCGCAGCTGTGCTCGAC
GTTGTCACTGAAGCGGGAAGGGACTGGCTGCTATTGGGCGAAGTGCCGGGGCAGGATCTCCTGTCATCTC
ACCTTGCTCCTGCCGAGAAAGTATCCATCATGGCTGATGCAATGCGGCGGCTGCATACGCTTGATCCGGC
TACCTGCCCATTCGACCACCAAGCGAAACATCGCATCGAGCGAGCACGTACTCGGATGGAAGCCGGTCTT
GTCGATCAGGATGATCTGGACGAAGAGCATCAGGGGCTCGCGCCAGCCGAACTGTTCGCCAGGCTCAAGG
CGAGCATGCCCGACGGCGAGGATCTCGTCGTGACCCATGGCGATGCCTGCTTGCCGAATATCATGGTGGA
AAATGGCCGCTTTTCTGGATTCATCGACTGTGGCCGGCTGGGTGTGGCGGACCGCTATCAGGACATAGCG
TTGGCTACCCGTGATATTGCTGAAGAGCTTGGCGGCGAATGGGCTGACCGCTTCCTCGTGCTTTACGGTA
TCGCCGCTCCCGATTCGCAGCGCATCGCCTTCTATCGCCTTCTTGACGAGTTCTTCTGAGCGGGACTCTG
GGGTTCGAAATGACCGACCAAGCGACGCCCAACCTGCCATCACGAGATTTCGATTCCACCGCCGCCTTCT
ATGAAAGGTTGGGCTTCGGAATCGTTTTCCGGGACGCCGGCTGGATGATCCTCCAGCGCGGGGATCTCAT
GCTGGAGTTCTTCGCCCACCCTAGGGGGAGGCTAACTGAAACACGGAAGGAGACAATACCGGAAGGAACC
CGCGCTATGACGGCAATAAAAAGACAGAATAAAACGCACGGTGTTGGGTCGTTTGTTCATAAACGCGGGG
TTCGGTCCCAGGGCTGGCACTCTGTCGATACCCCACCGAGACCCCATTGGGGCCAATACGCCCGCGTTTC
TTCCTTTTCCCCACCCCACCCCCCAAGTTCGGGTGAAGGCCCAGGGCTCGCAGCCAACGTCGGGGCGGCA
GGCCCTGCCATAGCCTCAGGTTACTCATATATACTTTAGATTGATTTAAAACTTCATTTTTAATTTAAAA
GGATCTAGGTGAAGATCCTTTTTGATAATCTCATGACCAAAATCCCTTAACGTGAGTTTTCGTTCCACTG
AGCGTCAGACCCCGTAGAAAAGATCAAAGGATCTTCTTGAGATCCTTTTTTTCTGCGCGTAATCTGCTGC
TTGCAAACAAAAAAACCACCGCTACCAGCGGTGGTTTGTTTGCCGGATCAAGAGCTACCAACTCTTTTTC
CGAAGGTAACTGGCTTCAGCAGAGCGCAGATACCAAATACTGTTCTTCTAGTGTAGCCGTAGTTAGGCCA
CCACTTCAAGAACTCTGTAGCACCGCCTACATACCTCGCTCTGCTAATCCTGTTACCAGTGGCTGCTGCC
AGTGGCGATAAGTCGTGTCTTACCGGGTTGGACTCAAGACGATAGTTACCGGATAAGGCGCAGCGGTCGG
GCTGAACGGGGGGTTCGTGCACACAGCCCAGCTTGGAGCGAACGACCTACACCGAACTGAGATACCTACA
GCGTGAGCTATGAGAAAGCGCCACGCTTCCCGAAGGGAGAAAGGCGGACAGGTATCCGGTAAGCGGCAGG
GTCGGAACAGGAGAGCGCACGAGGGAGCTTCCAGGGGGAAACGCCTGGTATCTTTATAGTCCTGTCGGGT
TTCGCCACCTCTGACTTGAGCGTCGATTTTTGTGATGCTCGTCAGGGGGGCGGAGCCTATGGAAAAACGC
CAGCAACGCGGCCTTTTTACGGTTCCTGGCCTTTTGCTGGCCTTTTGCTCACATGTTCTTTCCTGCGTTA
TCCCCTGATTCTGTGGATAACCGTATTACCGCCATGCAT
