>Addgene plasmid #14435 | mRFP-Clc | addgene partial sequence | sequence record 36710 | DsRed1-C 5'-AGCTGGACATCACCTCCCACAACG-3'
GTACGAGCGCGCCGAGGGCCGCCACTCCACCGGCGCCCTGTACAAGTACTCAGATCTCGAGATGGCCGAG
TTGGATCCATTCGGCGATCCCGCCGGTGCGCCCGGTGGCCCCGCTCTAGGAAACGGGGTGGCGGGCGCCG
GCGAAGAAGACCCGGCCGCGGCCTTCTTGGCGCAGCAAGAGAGTGAGATTGCGGGCATCGAGAACGATGA
GGCCTTCGCCATCCTGGACGGCGGCGCCCCCGGGCCGCAGCCACACGGCGAGCCGCCGGGAGGTCCGGAT
GCTGTTGACGGAGTGATGAATGGTGAATACTACCAGGAGAGCAATGGTCCAACAGACAGTTACGCAGCCA
TTTCAGAAGTGGATCGATTGCAGTCAGAGCCTGAAAGTATCCGTAAGTGGAGAGAAGAGCAGACAGAGCG
CCTGGAAGCCCTCGATGCCAATTCTCGGAAGCAAGAAGCGGAGTGGAAAGAAAAGGCGATAAAGGAGCTG
GAAGAGTGGTATGCGAGGCAGGACGAGCAGCTACAGAAGACAAAGGCAAACAACAGGGCAGCAGAAGAAG
CCTTTGTAAACGACATTGACGAGTCATCCCCAGGCACTGAGTGGGAGCGGGTGGCCCGCCTGTGTGACTT
TAACCCCAAGTCCAGCAAACAGGCCAAAGATGTCTCTCGCAT
