>Addgene plasmid #14435 | mRFP-Clc | addgene partial sequence | sequence record 68499 | SV40pA-R 5'-GAAATTTGTGATGCTATTGC-3'
ATAACAGTTAACAACAACAATTGCATTCATTTTATGTTTCAGGTTCAGGGGGAGGTGTGGGAGGTTTTTT
AAAGCAAGTAAAACCTCTACAAATGTGGTATGGCTGATTATGATCAGTTATCTAGATCCGGTGGATCCCG
GGCCCGCGGTACCGTCGACTCAGTGCACCAGGGGGGCCTGCTTCAGGGAGATGAGGACTGAGCGCATGCG
AGAGACATCTTTGGCCTGTTTGCTGGACTTGGGGTTAAAGTCACACAGGCGGGCCACCCGCTCCCACTCA
GTGCCTGGGGATGACTCGTCAATGTCGTTTACAAAGGCTTCTTCTGCTGCCCTGTTGTTTGCCTTTGTCT
TCTGTAGCTGCTCGTCCTGCCTCGCATACCACTCTTCCAGCTCCTTTATCGCCTTTTCTTTCCACTCCGC
TTCTTGCTTCCGAGAATTGGCATCGAGGGCTTCCAGGCGCTCTGTCTGCTCTTCTCTCCACTTACGGATA
CTTTCAGGCTCTGACTGCAATCGATCCACTTCTGAAATGGCTGCGTAACTGTCTGTTGGACCATTGCTCT
CCTGGTAGTATTCACCATTCATCACTCCGTCAACAGCATCCGGACCTCCCGGCGGCTCGCCGTGTGGCTG
CGGCCCGGGGGCGCCGCCGTCCAGGATGGCGAAGGCCTCATCGTTCTCGATGCCCGCAATCTCACTCTCT
TGCTGCGCCAAGAAGGCCGCGGCCGGGTCTTCTTCGCCGGCGCCCGCCACCCCGTTTCCTAGAGCGGGGC
CACCGGGCGCACCGGCGGGATCGCCGAATGGATCCAACTCGGCCATCTCGAGATCTGAGTACTTGTACAG
GGCGCCGGTGGAGTGGCGGCCCTCGGCGCGCTCGTACTGTTCCACGATGGTGTA
