>Addgene plasmid #14435 | mRFP-Clc | addgene partial sequence | sequence record 68914 | DsRed1-C 5'-AGCTGGACATCACCTCCCACAACG-3'
CGAGCGCGCCGAGGGCCGCCACTCCACCGGCGCCCTGTACAAGTACTCAGATCTCGAGATGGCCGAGTTG
GATCCATTCGGCGATCCCGCCGGTGCGCCCGGTGGCCCCGCTCTAGGAAACGGGGTGGCGGGCGCCGGCG
AAGAAGACCCGGCCGCGGCCTTCTTGGCGCAGCAAGAGAGTGAGATTGCGGGCATCGAGAACGATGAGGC
CTTCGCCATCCTGGACGGCGGCGCCCCCGGGCCGCAGCCACACGGCGAGCCGCCGGGAGGTCCGGATGCT
GTTGACGGAGTGATGAATGGTGAATACTACCAGGAGAGCAATGGTCCAACAGACAGTTACGCAGCCATTT
CAGAAGTGGATCGATTGCAGTCAGAGCCTGAAAGTATCCGTAAGTGGAGAGAAGAGCAGACAGAGCGCCT
GGAAGCCCTCGATGCCAATTCTCGGAAGCAAGAAGCGGAGTGGAAAGAAAAGGCGATAAAGGAGCTGGAA
GAGTGGTATGCGAGGCAGGACGAGCAGCTACAGAAGACAAAGGCAAACAACAGGGCAGCAGAAGAAGCCT
TTGTAAACGACATTGACGAGTCATCCCCAGGCACTGAGTGGGAGCGGGTGGCCCGCCTGTGTGACTTTAA
CCCCAAGTCCAGCAAACAGGCCAAAGATGTCTCTCGCATGCGCTCAGTCCTCATCTCCCTGAAGCAGGCC
CCCCTGGTGCACTGAGTCGACGGTACCGCGGGCCCGGGATCCACCGGATCTAGATAACTGATCATAATCA
GCCATACCACATTTGTAGAGGTTTTACTTGCTTTAAAAAACCTCCCACACCTCCCCCTGAACCTGAAACA
TAAAATGAATGCAATTGTTGTTGTTAACTTGTTTATTGCAGCTTATAATGGTTACAAATAAGCA
