>Addgene plasmid #14435 | mRFP-Clc | addgene partial sequence | sequence record 68948 | CMV-F 5'-CGCAAATGGGCGGTAGGCGTG-3'
AACCGTCAGATCCGCTAGCGCTACCGGTCGCCACCATGGCCTCCTCCGAGGACGTCATCAAGGAGTTCAT
GCGCTTCAAGGTGCGCATGGAGGGCTCCGTGAACGGCCACGAGTTCGAGATCGAGGGCGAGGGCGAGGGC
CGCCCCTACGAGGGCACCCAGACCGCCAAGCTGAAGGTGACCAAGGGCGGCCCCCTGCCCTTCGCCTGGG
ACATCCTGTCCCCTCAGTTCCAGTACGGCTCCAAGGCCTACGTGAAGCACCCCGCCGACATCCCCGACTA
CTTGAAGCTGTCCTTCCCCGAGGGCTTCAAGTGGGAGCGCGTGATGAACTTCGAGGACGGCGGCGTGGTG
ACCGTGACCCAGGACTCCTCCCTGCAGGACGGCGAGTTCATCTACAAGGTGAAGCTGCGCGGCACCAACT
TCCCCTCCGACGGCCCCGTAATGCAGAAGAAGACCATGGGCTGGGAGGCCTCCACCGAGCGGATGTACCC
CGAGGACGGCGCCCTGAAGGGCGAGATCAAGATGAGGCTGAAGCTGAAGGACGGCGGCCACTACGACGCC
GAGGTCAAGACCACCTACATGGCCAAGAAGCCCGTGCAGCTGCCCGGCGCCTACAAGACCGACATCAAGC
TGGACATCACCTCCCACAACGAGGACTACAC
